Addgene plasmid #91264: pHH0103_SORBS2-2/3
Purpose: Protein expression and purification of human SH3 domain construct SORBS2-2/3
Depositing lab: Sachdev Sidhu. Depositing organization: University of Toronto. Publication: Comprehensive Analysis of the Human SH3 Domain Family Reveals a Wide Variety of Non-canonical Specificities. Teyra J, Huang H, Jain S, Guan X, Dong A, Liu Y, Tempel W, Min J, Tong Y, Kim PM, Bader GD, Sidhu SS. Structure. 2017 Oct 3;25(10):1598-1610.e3. doi: 10.1016/j.str.2017.07.017. Epub 2017 Sep 7. PubMed 28890361.
Backbone
  Vector backbone: pHH0103
  Vector type: Bacterial Expression
Growth in bacteria
  Bacterial resistance: Ampicillin, 100 μg/mL
  Growth temperature: 37°C
  Growth strain: DH5alpha
  Copy number: Low Copy
Gene/Insert
  Gene/Insert name: SORBS2-2/3
  Species: H. sapiens (human)
  Insert size (bp): 195
  Entrez Gene: SORBS2 (a.k.a. ARGBP2, PRO0618)
  Cloning method: Restriction Enzyme; 5′ cloning site Sfi1 (unknown if destroyed); 3′ cloning site Not1 (unknown if destroyed)
Terms and licenses: Academic/Nonprofit Terms; Industry Terms: Not Available to Industry
How to cite: pHH0103_SORBS2-2/3 was a gift from Sachdev Sidhu (Addgene plasmid # 91264 ; http://n2t.net/addgene:91264 ; RRID:Addgene_91264)
