[The description below was written by a language model from this plasmid's Addgene catalogue record and pLannotate feature annotations shown in this document.]
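Description:
pHH0103_SORBS2-2/3 is a 6.9 kb bacterial expression plasmid built on the pHH0103 backbone for producing and purifying a single SH3 domain of human SORBS2 (also known as ARGBP2), an adapter protein that links ABL kinases to the actin cytoskeleton. The name suggests this is the second of the protein's three SH3 domains, though the record does not spell this out. The insert is listed as 195 bp and was cloned between SfiI and NotI sites. In the annotated sequence the SORBS2 fragment lies downstream of, and on the same strand as, a 6xHis tag and Schistosoma japonicum glutathione S-transferase. This arrangement points to an N-terminal His-GST fusion that can be purified by nickel or glutathione affinity.

Expression is driven by the strong hybrid tac promoter, which is followed by a lac operator. The plasmid also carries lacI under the up-mutated lacIq promoter, so the fusion is repressed until it is induced with IPTG or lactose. A bacteriophage fd terminator follows the SH3 coding region. Beyond it are fragments of M13 gene III, a tetracycline-resistance gene fragment and a tet promoter fragment. These look like remnants of a phagemid and pBR322 ancestry rather than functional parts of the expression unit, although the record does not comment on them.

The plasmid replicates from a ColE1/pBR322-type origin with an adjacent bom region and is catalogued as low copy; the annotated rop sequence is split by an f1 phage origin. Selection is by ampicillin through β-lactamase expressed from its own promoter. The construct belongs to a collection used to survey the binding specificities of the human SH3 domain family.
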