Features (pLannotate 1.2.2; 21 found; start..end, strand, type, name):
     50..127     +  promoter       lacIq promoter: lacI (mutant); In the lacIq allele, a single base change in the promoter boosts expression of the lacI gene about 10-fold.
    128..1210    +  CDS            lacI: lac repressor; lacI; The lac repressor binds to the lac operator to inhibit transcription in E. coli. This inhibition can be relieved by adding lactose or isopropyl-β-D-thiogalactopyranoside (IPTG).
   1223..1244    +  protein_bind   CAP binding site: CAP binding activates transcription in the presence of cAMP. E. coli catabolite activator protein
   1263..1280    +  promoter       tet promoter (fragment): E. coli promoter for tetracycline efflux protein gene
   1453..1481    +  promoter       tac promoter: strong E. coli promoter; hybrid between the trp and lac UV5 promoters
   1489..1505    +  protein_bind   lac operator: The lac repressor binds to the lac operator to inhibit transcription in E. coli. This inhibition can be relieved by adding lactose or isopropyl-β-D-thiogalactopyranoside (IPTG). lac repressor encoded by lacI
   1590..1607    +  CDS            6xHis: 6xHis affinity tag
   1623..2276    +  CDS            GST26_SCHJA: Experimental evidence at protein level: Swiss-Prot protein existence level 1. GST isoenzymes appear to play a central role in the parasite detoxification system. Other functions are also suspected including a role in increasing the solubility of haematin in the parasite gut. From Schistosoma japonicum (Blood fluke).
   2346..2531    +  CDS            SORBS2 (fragment): SRBS2_HUMAN - Also known as ARGBP2, KIAA0777. Experimental evidence at protein level: Swiss-Prot protein existence level 1. Adapter protein that plays a role in the assembling of signaling complexes, being a link between ABL kinases and actin cytoskeleton. Can form complex with ABL1 and CBL, thus promoting ubiquitination and degradation of ABL1. May play a role in the regulation of pancreatic cell adhesion, possibly by acting on WASF1 phosphorylation, enhancing phosphorylation by ABL1, as well as dephosphorylation by PTPN12 (PubMed:18559503). Isoform 6 increases water and sodium absorption in
   2547..2594    +  terminator     fd terminator (sequence withheld): central terminator from bacteriophage fd (Otsuka and Kunisawa, 1982)
   2599..2811    +  CDS            M13 gene III (fragment) (sequence partly withheld): pIII; III; minor coat protein
   2826..3296    +  CDS            M13 gene III (fragment) (sequence partly withheld): pIII; III; minor coat protein
   3318..3388    +  CDS            TcR (fragment): tetracycline efflux protein; tet; confers resistance to tetracycline
   3630..4010    -  CDS            YPB1_ECOLX: Protein predicted: Swiss-Prot protein existence level 4. From Escherichia coli.
   4027..4178    +  CDS            rop (fragment): Rop protein, which maintains plasmids at low copy number; rop
   4214..4642    -  rep_origin     f1 ori (sequence partly withheld): f1 bacteriophage origin of replication; arrow indicates direction of (+) strand synthesis
   4651..4690    +  CDS            rop (fragment): Rop protein, which maintains plasmids at low copy number; rop
   4792..4932    +  misc_feature   bom: basis of mobility region from pBR322
   5118..5705    -  rep_origin     ori: high-copy-number ColE1/pMB1/pBR322/pUC origin of replication
   5876..6736    -  CDS            AmpR: β-lactamase; bla; confers resistance to ampicillin, carbenicillin, and related antibiotics
   6737..6841    -  promoter       AmpR promoter: bla
>Addgene plasmid #91264 | pHH0103_SORBS2-2/3 | addgene full sequence | sequence record 191018 | Addgene NGS Result
CCTATAAAAATAGGCGTATCACGAGGCCCTTTCGTCTTCAAGAATTCCCGACACCATCGAATGGTGCAAA
ACCTTTCGCGGTATGGCATGATAGCGCCCGGAAGAGAGTCAATTCAGGGTGGTGAATGTGAAACCAGTAA
CGTTATACGATGTCGCAGAGTATGCCGGTGTCTCTTATCAGACCGTTTCCCGCGTGGTGAACCAGGCCAG
CCACGTTTCTGCGAAAACGCGGGAAAAAGTGGAAGCGGCGATGGCGGAGCTGAATTACATTCCCAACCGC
GTGGCACAACAACTGGCGGGCAAACAGTCGTTGCTGATTGGCGTTGCCACCTCCAGTCTGGCCCTGCACG
CGCCGTCGCAAATTGTCGCGGCGATTAAATCTCGCGCCGATCAACTGGGTGCCAGCGTGGTGGTGTCGAT
GGTAGAACGAAGCGGCGTCGAAGCCTGTAAAGCGGCGGTGCACAATCTTCTCGCGCAACGCGTCAGTGGG
CTGATCATTAACTATCCGCTGGATGACCAGGATGCCATTGCTGTGGAAGCTGCCTGCACTAATGTTCCGG
CGTTATTTCTTGATGTCTCTGACCAGACACCCATCAACAGTATTATTTTCTCCCATGAAGACGGTACGCG
ACTGGGCGTGGAGCATCTGGTCGCATTGGGTCACCAGCAAATCGCGCTGTTAGCGGGCCCATTAAGTTCT
GTCTCGGCGCGTCTGCGTCTGGCTGGCTGGCATAAATATCTCACTCGCAATCAAATTCAGCCGATAGCGG
AACGGGAAGGCGACTGGAGTGCCATGTCCGGTTTTCAACAAACCATGCAAATGCTGAATGAGGGCATCGT
TCCCACTGCGATGCTGGTTGCCAACGATCAGATGGCGCTGGGCGCAATGCGCGCCATTACCGAGTCCGGG
CTGCGCGTTGGTGCGGATATCTCGGTAGTGGGATACGACGATACCGAAGACAGCTCATGTTATATCCCGC
CGTTAACCACCATCAAACAGGATTTTCGCCTGCTGGGGCAAACCAGCGTGGACCGCTTGCTGCAACTCTC
TCAGGGCCAGGCGGTGAAGGGCAATCAGCTGTTGCCCGTCTCACTGGTGAAAAGAAAAACCACCCTGGCG
CCCAATACGCAAACCGCCTCTCCCCGCGCGTTGGCCGATTCATTAATGCAGCTGGCACGACAGGTTTCCC
GACTGGAAAGCGGGCAGTGAGCGCAACGCAATTAATGTAAGTTAGCTCACTCATTAGGCACAATTCTCAT
GTTTGACAGCTTATCATCGACTGCACGGTGCACCAATGCTTCTGGCGTCAGGCAGCCATCGGAAGCTGTG
GTATGGCTGTGCAGGTCGTAAATCACTGCATAATTCGTGTCGCTCAAGGCGCACTCCCGTTCTGGATAAT
GTTTTTTGCGCCGACATCATAACGGTTCTGGCAAATATTCTGAAATGAGCTGTTGACAATTAATCATCGG
CTCGTATAATGTGTGGAATTGTGAGCGGATAACAATTTCACACAGGAAACAGCCAGTCCGTTTAGGTGTT
TTCACGAGCACTTCACCAACAAGGACCATAGATTATGAAAATCGAAGAACACCATCACCATCACCATTCC
AGCGGTAAGCTTATGTCCCCTATACTAGGTTATTGGAAAATTAAGGGCCTTGTGCAACCCACTCGACTTC
TTTTGGAATATCTTGAAGAAAAATATGAAGAGCATTTGTATGAGCGCGATGAAGGTGATAAATGGCGAAA
CAAAAAGTTTGAATTGGGTTTGGAGTTTCCCAATCTTCCTTATTATATTGATGGTGATGTTAAATTAACA
CAGTCTATGGCCATCATACGTTATATAGCTGACAAGCACAACATGTTGGGTGGTTGTCCAAAAGAGCGTG
CAGAGATTTCAATGCTTGAAGGAGCGGTTTTGGATATTAGATACGGTGTTTCGAGAATTGCATATAGTAA
AGACTTTGAAACTCTCAAAGTTGATTTTCTTAGCAAGCTACCTGAAATGCTGAAAATGTTCGAAGATCGT
TTATGTCATAAAACATATTTAAATGGTGATCATGTAACCCATCCTGACTTCATGTTGTATGACGCTCTTG
ATGTTGTTTTATACATGGACCCAATGTGCCTGGATGCGTTCCCAAAATTAGTTTGTTTTAAAAAACGTAT
TGAAGCTATCCCACAAATTGATAAGTACTTGAAATCCAGCAAGTATATAGCATGGCCTTTGCAGGGCTGG
CAAGCCACGTTTGGTGGTGGCGACCATCCTCCAAAATCGGATCTGGAAGTTCTGTTCCAGGGGCCCCTGT
CCAGCGGTCTGGTTCCGCGTGGTTCCGGTACCGCGGCCCAGCCGGCCGGTGAAGCCATCGCCAAATACAA
CTTCAATGCCGATACGAATGTCGAACTGTCCCTGCGTAAAGGTGACCGTGTGATCCTGCTGAAACGTGTT
GATCAGAACTGGTATGAAGGCAAAATTCCGGGTACCAATCGCCAAGGCATCTTTCCGGTCAGCTACGTGG
AAGTGGTTAAAGCGGCCGCATA
[142 nt withheld, positions 2543-2684]
C
[98 nt withheld, positions 2686-2783]
AGTTTGTACTGGTGACGAAACTCAGTGTCTAGCTAGAGTGGC
[149 nt withheld, positions 2826-2974]
T
[41 nt withheld, positions 2976-3016]
T
[62 nt withheld, positions 3018-3079]
A
[35 nt withheld, positions 3081-3115]
CCTCCCTCAATCGGTTGAATGTCGCCCTTTTGTCTTTGGCGCTGGTAAACCATATGAA
[86 nt withheld, positions 3174-3259]
T
[54 nt withheld, positions 3261-3314]
CTAGCGCCGCCCTATACCTTGTCTGCCTCCCCGCGTTGCGTCGCGGTGCATGGAGCCGGGCCACCTCGAC
CTGAATGGAAGCCGGCGGCACCTCGCTAACGGATTCACCACTCCAAGAATTGGAGCCAATCAATTCTTGC
GGAGAACTGTGAATGCGCAAACCAACCCTTGGCAGAACATATCCATCGCGTCCGCCATCTCCAGCAGCCG
CACGCGGCGCATCTCGGGCAGCGTTGGGTCCTGGCCACGGGTGCGCATGATCGTGCTCCTGTCGTTGAGG
ACCCGGCTAGGCTGGCGGGGTTGCCTTACTGGTTAGCAGAATGAATCACCGATACGCGAGCGAACGTGAA
GCGACTGCTGCTGCAAAACGTCTGCGACCTGAGCAACAACATGAATGGTCTTCGGTTTCCGTGTTTCGTA
AAGTCTGGAAACGCGGAAGTCAGCGCCCTGCACCATTATGTTCCGGATCTGCATCGCAGGATGCTGCTGG
CTACCCTGTGGAACACCTACATCTGTATTAACGAAGCGCTGGCATTGACCCTGAGTGATTTTTCTCTGGT
CCCGCCGCATCCATACCGCCAGTTGTTTACCCTCACAACGTTCCAGTAACCGGGCATGTTCATCATCAGT
AACCCGTATCGTGAGCATCCTCTCTCGTTTCATCGGTATCATTACCCCCATGAACAGAAATCCCCCTTAC
ACGGAGGCATCAGTGACCAAACAGGAAAAAACCGCCCTTAACATGGCCCGCTTTATCAGAAGCCAGACAT
TAACGCTTCTGGAGAAACTCAACGAGCTGGACGCGGATGAACAGGCAGACATCTGTGAATCGCTTCACGA
CCACGCTGATGAGCTTTACCGCAGGATCCGCGAAATTGTAAGCGTTAATATTTTGTTAAAATTCGCGTTA
AATTTTTGTTAAATCAGCTCATTTTTTAACCAATAGGCCGAAATCGGCAAAATCCCTTATAAATCAAAAG
AATAGACCGAGATAGGGT
[37 nt withheld, positions 4313-4349]
AAAGAACGTGGACTCCAACGTCAAAGG
[49 nt withheld, positions 4377-4425]
T
[91 nt withheld, positions 4427-4517]
G
[124 nt withheld, positions 4519-4642]
CGCGGATCCTGCCTCGCGCGTTTCGGTGATGACGGTGAAAACCTCTGACACATGCAGCTCCCGGAGACGG
TCACAGCTTGTCTGTAAGCGGATGCCGGGAGCAGACAAGCCCGTCAGGGCGCGTCAGCGGGTGTTGGCGG
GTGTCGGGGCGCAGCCATGACCCAGTCACGTAGCGATAGCGGAGTGTATACTGGCTTAACTATGCGGCAT
CAGAGCAGATTGTACTGAGAGTGCACCATATGCGGTGTGAAATACCGCACAGATGCGTAAGGAGAAAATA
CCGCATCAGGCGCTCTTCCGCTTCCTCGCTCACTGACTCGCTGCGCTCGGTCGTTCGGCTGCGGCGAGCG
GTATCAGCTCACTCAAAGGCGGTAATACGGTTATCCACAGAATCAGGGGATAACGCAGGAAAGAACATGT
GAGCAAAAGGCCAGCAAAAGGCCAGGAACCGTAAAAAGGCCGCGTTGCTGGCGTTTTTCCATAGGCTCCG
CCCCCCTGACGAGCATCACAAAAATCGACGCTCAAGTCAGAGGTGGCGAAACCCGACAGGACTATAAAGA
TACCAGGGTTTCCCCCTGGAAGCTCCCTCGTGCGCTCTCCTGTTCCGACCCTGCCGCTTACCGGATACCT
GTCCGCCTTTCTCCCTTCGGGAAGCGTGGCGCTTTCTCATAGCTCACGCTGTAGGTATCTCAGTTCGGTG
TAGGTCGTTCGCTCCAAGCTGGGCTGTGTGCACGAACCCCCCGTTCAGCCCGACCGCTGCGCCTTATCCG
GTAACTATCGTCTTGAGTCCAACCCGGTAAGACACGACTTATCGCCACTGGCAGCAGCCACTGGTAACAG
GATTAGCAGAGCGAGGTATGTAGGCGGTGCTACAGAGTTCTTGAAGTGGTGGCCTAACTACGGCTACACT
AGAAGGACAGTATTTGGTATCTGCGCTCTGCTGAAGCCAGTTACCTTCGGAAAAAGAGTTGGTAGCTCTT
GATCCGGCAAACAAACCACCGCTGGTAGCGGTGGTTTTTTTGTTTGCAAGCAGCAGATTACGCGCAGAAA
AAAAGGATCTCAAGAAGATCCTTTGATCTTTTCTACGGGGTCTGACGCTCAGTGGAACGAAAACTCACGT
TAAGGGATTTTGGTCATGAGATTATCAAAAAGGATCTTCACCTAGATCCTTTTAAATTAAAAATGAAGTT
TTAAATCAATCTAAAGTATATATGAGTAAACTTGGTCTGACAGTTACCAATGCTTAATCAGTGAGGCACC
TATCTCAGCGATCTGTCTATTTCGTTCATCCATAGTTGCCTGACTCCCCGTCGTGTAGATAACTACGATA
CGGGAGGGCTTACCATCTGGCCCCAGTGCTGCAATGATACCGCGAGACCCACGCTCACCGGCTCCAGATT
TATCAGCAATAAACCAGCCAGCCGGAAGGGCCGAGCGCAGAAGTGGTCCTGCAACTTTATCCGCCTCCAT
CCAGTCTATTAATTGTTGCCGGGAAGCTAGAGTAAGTAGTTCGCCAGTTAATAGTTTGCGCAACGTTGTT
GCCATTGCTGCAGGCATCGTGGTGTCACGCTCGTCGTTTGGTATGGCTTCATTCAGCTCCGGTTCCCAAC
GATCAAGGCGAGTTACATGATCCCCCATGTTGTGCAAAAAAGCGGTTAGCTCCTTCGGTCCTCCGATCGT
TGTCAGAAGTAAGTTGGCCGCAGTGTTATCACTCATGGTTATGGCAGCACTGCATAATTCTCTTACTGTC
ATGCCATCCGTAAGATGCTTTTCTGTGACTGGTGAGTACTCAACCAAGTCATTCTGAGAATAGTGTATGC
GGCGACCGAGTTGCTCTTGCCCGGCGTCAACACGGGATAATACCGCGCCACATAGCAGAACTTTAAAAGT
GCTCATCATTGGAAAACGTTCTTCGGGGCGAAAACTCTCAAGGATCTTACCGCTGTTGAGATCCAGTTCG
ATGTAACCCACTCGTGCACCCAACTGATCTTCAGCATCTTTTACTTTCACCAGCGTTTCTGGGTGAGCAA
AAACAGGAAGGCAAAATGCCGCAAAAAAGGGAATAAGGGCGACACGGAAATGTTGAATACTCATACTCTT
CCTTTTTCAATATTATTGAAGCATTTATCAGGGTTATTGTCTCATGAGCGGATACATATTTGAATGTATT
TAGAAAAATAAACAAATAGGGGTTCCGCGCACATTTCCCCGAAAAGTGCCACCTGACGTCTAAGAAACCA
TTATTATCATGACATTAA
