>Addgene plasmid #91264 | pHH0103_SORBS2-2/3 | depositor partial sequence | sequence record 175752 | insert sequence
GGCCCAGCCGGCCGGTGAAGCCATCGCCAAATACAACTTCAATGCCGATACGAATGTCGAACTGTCCCTG
CGTAAAGGTGACCGTGTGATCCTGCTGAAACGTGTTGATCAGAACTGGTATGAAGGCAAAATTCCGGGTA
CCAATCGCCAAGGCATCTTTCCGGTCAGCTACGTGGAAGTGGTTAAAGCGGCCGC
